Addgene plasmid #144323: TFORF2023
Purpose: Lentiviral vector for overexpressing transcription factor ORFs with unique 24-bp barcodes. Barcodes facilitate identification of transcription factors in pooled screens.
Depositing lab: Feng Zhang. Depositing organization: Broad Institute. Publication: A transcription factor atlas of directed differentiation. Joung J, Ma S, Tay T, Geiger-Schuller KR, Kirchgatterer PC, Verdine VK, Guo B, Arias-Garcia MA, Allen WE, Singh A, Kuksenko O, Abudayyeh OO, Gootenberg JS, Fu Z, Macrae RK, Buenrostro JD, Regev A, Zhang F. Cell. 2023 Jan 5;186(1):209-229.e26. doi: 10.1016/j.cell.2022.11.026. PubMed 36608654.
Backbone
  Vector backbone: pLX_TRC317
  Backbone manufacturer: Broad Institute Genetic Perturbation Platform
  Backbone size w/o insert (bp): 8264
  Vector type: Mammalian Expression, Lentiviral
  Selectable markers: Puromycin
Growth in bacteria
  Bacterial resistance: Ampicillin, 100 μg/mL
  Growth temperature: 37°C
  Growth strain: NEB Stable
  Copy number: High Copy
Gene/Insert
  Gene/Insert name: NPAS3
  Species: H. sapiens (human)
  Insert size (bp): 2864
  Entrez Gene: NPAS3 (a.k.a. MOP6, PASD6, bHLHe12, FLJ10003, FLJ11138, FLJ11605)
  Promoter: EF1a
  Cloning method: Unknown
  Sequencing primers: 5′ GGGTGGAGACTGAAGTTAGGCCAG; 3′ CACATAGCGTAAAAGGAGCAACATAG
Terms and licenses: Academic/Nonprofit Terms; Industry Terms: Not Available to Industry
Depositor comments: NM_173159,ENST00000357798 . The transcription factor ORF portion of this plasmid was synthesized by Genewiz. Please test multiple small colonies in case of plasmid recombination. To make this collection available in a timely manner, a portion of this collection was not fully sequenced by Addgene. If an Addgene verified full plasmid sequence is not available, please contact us prior to placing an order to request the full sequence.
How to cite: TFORF2023 was a gift from Feng Zhang (Addgene plasmid # 144323 ; http://n2t.net/addgene:144323 ; RRID:Addgene_144323)
