[The description below was written by a language model from this plasmid's Addgene catalogue record and pLannotate feature annotations shown in this document.]
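Description:
TFORF2023 is a lentiviral mammalian expression plasmid built on the pLX_TRC317 backbone that carries the human transcription factor NPAS3, a bHLH-PAS family member, as one entry in a large barcoded transcription factor ORF collection. It is maintained in E. coli through a high-copy ColE1/pUC-type origin with ampicillin selection from the β-lactamase gene, and the bacterial portion also contains an f1 origin along with lac-region remnants and T7 and T3 promoters. The depositor notes that the plasmid can recombine during propagation, as is common for LTR-containing vectors.

The viral cassette follows a third-generation, self-inactivating design. An RSV promoter fused to a truncated HIV-1 5' LTR drives genomic RNA production in packaging cells, followed by the Ψ packaging signal with a gag fragment, the RRE for Rev-dependent nuclear export, a cPPT/CTS element, and a ΔU3 3' LTR with a downstream SV40 polyadenylation signal. Within the provirus, an SV40 promoter/origin segment expresses puromycin N-acetyltransferase to select transduced cells, while the strong constitutive EF-1α promoter drives the synthesized NPAS3 ORF, with a WPRE downstream to enhance transcript expression. The automated annotation labels the ORF by its mouse Npas3 homologue, but the catalogue entry specifies a human isoform. The unique 24-bp barcode described for this collection is not annotated in the feature table, so its position is not stated; a short U6 promoter fragment lies between the ORF and the WPRE. The barcode allows each transcription factor to be identified by sequencing in pooled overexpression screens, the stated purpose of the collection, which was developed for studies of directed differentiation.
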