Features (pLannotate 1.2.2; 31 found; start..end, strand, type, name):
      5..231     +  promoter       RSV promoter: Rous sarcoma virus enhancer/promoter
    232..412     +  LTR            5' LTR (truncated): truncated 5' long terminal repeat (LTR) from HIV-1
    459..584     +  misc_feature   HIV-1 Ψ: packaging signal of human immunodeficiency virus type 1
    568..931     +  CDS            HIV-1 gag (fragment): gag protein from human immunodeficiency virus 1; gag
   1077..1310    +  misc_feature   RRE: The Rev response element (RRE) of HIV-1 allows for Rev-dependent mRNA export from the nucleus to the cytoplasm.
   1687..1713    +  CDS            Rev (fragment): human immunodeficiency virus 1 (HIV-1) Rev protein; rev; enhances nuclear export of unspliced and incompletely spliced viral mRNAs
   1720..1743    +  promoter       SV40 promoter (fragment): SV40 early promoter
   1744..1815    +  promoter       SV40 promoter (fragment): SV40 enhancer and early promoter
   1839..1974    +  rep_origin     SV40 ori: SV40 origin of replication
   2020..2616    +  CDS            PuroR (fragment): puromycin N-acetyltransferase; pac from Streptomyces; confers resistance to puromycin
   2665..2782    +  misc_feature   cPPT/CTS: central polypurine tract and central termination sequence of HIV-1
   2847..2913    +  CDS            small t antigen (fragment): SV40 (simian virus 40) small t antigen
   2920..4098    +  promoter       EF-1α promoter: strong constitutive promoter for human elongation factor EF-1α
   4160..6874    +  CDS            Npas3: NPAS3_MOUSE - Also known as Mop6. Experimental evidence at protein level: Swiss-Prot protein existence level 1. May play a broad role in neurogenesis. May control regulatory pathways relevant to schizophrenia and to psychotic illness. From Mus musculus (Mouse).
   6890..6943    +  promoter       U6 promoter (fragment): RNA polymerase III promoter for human U6 snRNA
   6985..7573    +  misc_feature   WPRE: woodchuck hepatitis virus posttranscriptional regulatory element
   7624..7643    +  misc_feature   cPPT/CTS (fragment): central polypurine tract and central termination sequence of HIV-1
   7645..7878    +  LTR            3' LTR (ΔU3): self-inactivating 3' long terminal repeat (LTR) from HIV-1
   7956..8077    +  polyA_signal   SV40 poly(A) signal: SV40 polyadenylation signal
   8117..8252    +  rep_origin     SV40 ori: SV40 origin of replication
   8273..8291    -  promoter       T7 promoter: promoter for bacteriophage T7 RNA polymerase
   8299..8454    +  CDS            lacZα (fragment): LacZα fragment of β-galactosidase; lacZ fragment
   8459..8887    +  rep_origin     f1 ori (sequence partly withheld): f1 bacteriophage origin of replication; arrow indicates direction of (+) strand synthesis
   8940..9044    +  promoter       AmpR promoter: bla
   9045..9905    +  CDS            AmpR: β-lactamase; bla; confers resistance to ampicillin, carbenicillin, and related antibiotics
  10076..10664   +  rep_origin     ori: high-copy-number ColE1/pMB1/pBR322/pUC origin of replication
  10847..10939   +  CDS            lacI (fragment): lac repressor; lacI; The lac repressor binds to the lac operator to inhibit transcription in E. coli. This inhibition can be relieved by adding lactose or isopropyl-β-D-thiogalactopyranoside (IPTG).
  10952..10973   +  protein_bind   CAP binding site: CAP binding activates transcription in the presence of cAMP. E. coli catabolite activator protein
  10988..11018   +  promoter       lac promoter: promoter for the E. coli lac operon
  11022..11044   +  protein_bind   lac operator (fragment): The lac repressor binds to the lac operator to inhibit transcription in E. coli. This inhibition can be relieved by adding lactose or isopropyl-β-D-thiogalactopyranoside (IPTG). lac repressor encoded by lacI
  11087..11105   +  promoter       T3 promoter: promoter for bacteriophage T3 RNA polymerase
>Addgene plasmid #144323 | TFORF2023 | addgene full sequence | sequence record 404175 | Addgene NGS Result
TTAATGTAGTCTTATGCAATACTCTTGTAGTCTTGCAACATGGTAACGATGAGTTAGCAACATGCCTTAC
AAGGAGAGAAAAAGCACCGTGCATGCCGATTGGTGGAAGTAAGGTGGTACGATCGTGCCTTATTAGGAAG
GCAACAGACGGGTCTGACATGGATTGGACGAACCACTGAATTGCCGCATTGCAGAGATATTGTATTTAAG
TGCCTAGCTCGATACATAAACGGGTCTCTCTGGTTAGACCAGATCTGAGCCTGGGAGCTCTCTGGCTAAC
TAGGGAACCCACTGCTTAAGCCTCAATAAAGCTTGCCTTGAGTGCTTCAAGTAGTGTGTGCCCGTCTGTT
GTGTGACTCTGGTAACTAGAGATCCCTCAGACCCTTTTAGTCAGTGTGGAAAATCTCTAGCAGTGGCGCC
CGAACAGGGACTTGAAAGCGAAAGGGAAACCAGAGGAGCTCTCTCGACGCAGGACTCGGCTTGCTGAAGC
GCGCACGGCAAGAGGCGAGGGGCGGCGACTGGTGAGTACGCCAAAAATTTTGACTAGCGGAGGCTAGAAG
GAGAGAGATGGGTGCGAGAGCGTCAGTATTAAGCGGGGGAGAATTAGATCGCGATGGGAAAAAATTCGGT
TAAGGCCAGGGGGAAAGAAAAAATATAAATTAAAACATATAGTATGGGCAAGCAGGGAGCTAGAACGATT
CGCAGTTAATCCTGGCCTGTTAGAAACATCAGAAGGCTGTAGACAAATACTGGGACAGCTACAACCATCC
CTTCAGACAGGATCAGAAGAACTTAGATCATTATATAATACAGTAGCAACCCTCTATTGTGTGCATCAAA
GGATAGAGATAAAAGACACCAAGGAAGCTTTAGACAAGATAGAGGAAGAGCAAAACAAAAGTAAGACCAC
CGCACAGCAAGCGGCCGCTGATCTTCAGACCTGGAGGAGGAGATATGAGGGACAATTGGAGAAGTGAATT
ATATAAATATAAAGTAGTAAAAATTGAACCATTAGGAGTAGCACCCACCAAGGCAAAGAGAAGAGTGGTG
CAGAGAGAAAAAAGAGCAGTGGGAATAGGAGCTTTGTTCCTTGGGTTCTTGGGAGCAGCAGGAAGCACTA
TGGGCGCAGCGTCAATGACGCTGACGGTACAGGCCAGACAATTATTGTCTGGTATAGTGCAGCAGCAGAA
CAATTTGCTGAGGGCTATTGAGGCGCAACAGCATCTGTTGCAACTCACAGTCTGGGGCATCAAGCAGCTC
CAGGCAAGAATCCTGGCTGTGGAAAGATACCTAAAGGATCAACAGCTCCTGGGGATTTGGGGTTGCTCTG
GAAAACTCATTTGCACCACTGCTGTGCCTTGGAATGCTAGTTGGAGTAATAAATCTCTGGAACAGATTTG
GAATCACACGACCTGGATGGAGTGGGACAGAGAAATTAACAATTACACAAGCTTAATACACTCCTTAATT
GAAGAATCGCAAAACCAGCAAGAAAAGAATGAACAAGAATTATTGGAATTAGATAAATGGGCAAGTTTGT
GGAATTGGTTTAACATAACAAATTGGCTGTGGTATATAAAATTATTCATAATGATAGTAGGAGGCTTGGT
AGGTTTAAGAATAGTTTTTGCTGTACTTTCTATAGTGAATAGAGTTAGGCAGGGATATTCACCATTATCG
TTTCAGACCCACCTCCCAACCCCGAGGGGACCCATGCATTGCATCTCAATTAGTCAGCAACCAGGTGTGG
AAAGTCCCCAGGCTCCCCAGCAGGCAGAAGTATGCAAAGCATGCGTCTCAATTAGTCAGCAACCATAGTC
CCGCCCCTAACTCCGCCCATCCCGCCCCTAACTCCGCCCAGTTCCGCCCATTCTCCGCCCCATGGCTGAC
TAATTTTTTTTATTTATGCAGAGGCCGAGGCCGCCTCGGCCTCTGAGCTATTCCAGAAGTAGTGAGGAGG
CTTTTTTGGAGGCCTAGGCTTTTGCAAAAAGCTTTCTAGAGGTACCACCGGAGCTTACCATGACCGAGTA
CAAGCCCACGGTGCGCCTCGCCACCCGCGACGACGTCCCCAGGGCCGTACGCACCCTCGCCGCCGCGTTC
GCCGACTACCCCGCCACGCGCCACACCGTCGATCCGGACCGCCACATCGAGCGGGTCACCGAGCTGCAAG
AACTCTTCCTCACGCGCGTCGGGCTCGACATCGGCAAGGTGTGGGTCGCGGACGACGGCGCCGCCGTGGC
GGTCTGGACCACGCCGGAGAGCGTCGAAGCGGGGGCGGTGTTCGCCGAGATCGGCCCGCGCATGGCCGAG
TTGAGCGGTTCCCGGCTGGCCGCGCAGCAACAGATGGAAGGCCTCCTGGCGCCGCACCGGCCCAAGGAGC
CCGCGTGGTTCCTGGCCACCGTCGGCGTCTCGCCCGACCACCAGGGCAAGGGTCTGGGCAGCGCCGTCGT
GCTCCCCGGAGTGGAGGCGGCCGAGCGCGCCGGGGTGCCCGCCTTCCTGGAGACCTCCGCGCCCCGCAAC
CTCCCCTTCTACGAGCGGCTCGGCTTCACCGTCACCGCCGACGTCGAGGTGCCCGAAGGACCGCGCACCT
GGTGCATGACCCGCAAGCCCGGTGCCAGTTAACGAATTCTAGATCTTGAGACAAATGGCAGTATTCATCC
ACAATTTTAAAAGAAAAGGGGGGATTGGGGGGTACAGTGCAGGGGAAAGAATAGTAGACATAATAGCAAC
AGACATACAAACTAAAGAATTACAAAAACAAATTACAAAAATTCAAAATTTTCGGGTTTATTACAGGGAC
AGCAGAGATCCACTTTGGCGCCGGCTCGAGGCCTGCAGGTGCAAAGATGGATAAAGTTTTAAACAGAGAG
GAATCTTTGCAGCTAATGGACCTTCTAGGTCTTGAAAGGAGTGGGAATTGGCTCCGGTGCCCGTCAGTGG
GCAGAGCGCACATCGCCCACAGTCCCCGAGAAGTTGGGGGGAGGGGTCGGCAATTGAACCGGTGCCTAGA
GAAGGTGGCGCGGGGTAAACTGGGAAAGTGATGTCGTGTACTGGCTCCGCCTTTTTCCCGAGGGTGGGGG
AGAACCGTATATAAGTGCAGTAGTCGCCGTGAACGTTCTTTTTCGCAACGGGTTTGCCGCCAGAACACAG
GTAAGTGCCGTGTGTGGTTCCCGCGGGCCTGGCCTCTTTACGGGTTATGGCCCTTGCGTGCCTTGAATTA
CTTCCACCTGGCTGCAGTACGTGATTCTTGATCCCGAGCTTCGGGTTGGAAGTGGGTGGGAGAGTTCGAG
GCCTTGCGCTTAAGGAGCCCCTTCGCCTCGTGCTTGAGTTGAGGCCTGGCCTGGGCGCTGGGGCCGCCGC
GTGCGAATCTGGTGGCACCTTCGCGCCTGTCTCGCTGCTTTCGATAAGTCTCTAGCCATTTAAAATTTTT
GATGACCTGCTGCGACGCTTTTTTTCTGGCAAGATAGTCTTGTAAATGCGGGCCAAGATCTGCACACTGG
TATTTCGGTTTTTGGGGCCGCGGGCGGCGACGGGGCCCGTGCGTCCCAGCGCACATGTTCGGCGAGGCGG
GGCCTGCGAGCGCGGCCACCGAGAATCGGACGGGGGTAGTCTCAAGCTGGCCGGCCTGCTCTGGTGCCTG
GCCTCGCGCCGCCGTGTATCGCCCCGCCCTGGGCGGCAAGGCTGGCCCGGTCGGCACCAGTTGCGTGAGC
GGAAAGATGGCCGCTTCCCGGCCCTGCTGCAGGGAGCTCAAAATGGAGGACGCGGCGCTCGGGAGAGCGG
GCGGGTGAGTCACCCACACAAAGGAAAAGGGCCTTTCCGTCCTCAGCCGTCGCTTCATGTGACTCCACGG
AGTACCGGGCGCCGTCCAGGCACCTCGATTAGTTCTCGAGCTTTTGGAGTACGTCGTCTTTAGGTTGGGG
GGAGGGGTTTTATGCGATGGAGTTTCCCCACACTGAGTGGGTGGAGACTGAAGTTAGGCCAGCTTGGCAC
TTGATGTAATTCTCCTTGGAATTTGCCCTTTTTGAGTTTGGATCTTGGTTCATTCTCAAGCCTCAGACAG
TGGTTCAAAGTTTTTTTCTTCCATTTCAGGTGTCGTGAGGCTAGCACCGCCACCATGGCGCCCACCAAGC
CCAGCTTTCAGCAGGATCCTTCCAGGCGAGAACGTTTACAAGCATTGAGAAAGGAGAAATCCCGAGATGC
TGCTCGCTCCCGCCGGGGAAAAGAAAACTTTGAGTTCTATGAATTGGCCAAGTTGTTGCCTCTTCCTGCA
GCCATTACCAGCCAGCTCGACAAGGCATCCATCATTCGACTTACAATTAGCTATCTGAAAATGAGGGACT
TTGCTAACCAGGGGGACCCTCCGTGGAACTTGCGAATGGAAGGCCCTCCACCTAACACATCAGTAAAAGG
GATACAAATGTGGAAATCTGAACTCTGCATGAGAAAGACACCATGTGAAGTTATAGGTGCACAGCGAAGG
AGAAGCCCCAGTGCACTAGCCATTGAAGTATTTGAAGCACATTTGGGAAGCCACATTTTGCAGTCCCTGG
ATGGCTTTGTATTTGCACTAAATCAGGAAGGAAAATTTTTGTACATTTCCGAAACAGTCTCCATCTACCT
AGGCCTCTCACAAGTGGAGCTGACAGGCAGCAGTGTCTTTGACTATGTCCACCCCGGAGATCACGTGGAG
ATGGCTGAGCAGCTGGGCATGAAGCTCCCCCCTGGGCGGGGTCTCCTGTCACAGGGCACTGCTGAGGACG
GAGCCAGCTCAGCATCTTCCTCCTCTCAGTCGGAGACCCCCGAGCCAGTGGAGTCAACCAGCCCCAGTCT
GCTAACCACTGACAACACTCTTGAGCGTTCCTTTTTCATCCGAATGAAATCTACTCTGACCAAACGCGGT
GTGCACATCAAATCATCAGGATATAAGGTGATTCACATAACAGGCCGGCTACGCCTGAGAGTGTCGCTGT
CCCACGGGAGGACCGTCCCCAGCCAAATCATGGGTCTCGTGGTTGTTGCGCATGCCTTGCCTCCCCCTAC
GATCAATGAAGTCAGAATTGACTGCCATATGTTCGTCACTCGAGTAAATATGGACCTCAATATCATTTAC
TGTGAAAATAGGATTAGTGATTATATGGATCTGACCCCTGTAGATATCGTAGGGAAGAGATGCTACCACT
TCATCCATGCTGAAGACGTGGAGGGCATCAGGCACAGTCACTTGGACTTGCTGAATAAGGGTCAGTGTGT
GACAAAGTACTATCGCTGGATGCAGAAGAACGGAGGATATATTTGGATACAGTCCAGTGCCACCATAGCT
ATTAATGCCAAGAATGCAAATGAAAAGAATATCATCTGGGTGAATTACCTTCTTAGCAATCCTGAGTACA
AGGACACACCCATGGACATCGCACAGCTCCCCCATCTGCCGGAGAAAACTTCCGAATCCTCGGAGACATC
CGACTCTGAGTCAGACTCTAAAGACACCTCAGGTATTACAGAGGACAACGAGAACTCCAAGTCCGACGAG
AAGGGGAACCAGTCCGAGAACAGCGAAGACCCGGAGCCCGACCGGAAGAAGTCGGGCAACGCGTGTGACA
ACGACATGAACTGCAACGACGACGGCCACAGCTCCAGTAACCCGGACAGCCGCGACAGCGACGACAGCTT
CGAGCACTCGGACTTTGAGAACCCCAAGGCGGGCGAGGACGGCTTCGGTGCTCTGGGCGCGATGCAGATC
AAGGTGGAGCGCTACGTGGAGAGCGAGTCGGACCTGCGGCTGCAGAACTGCGAGTCACTCACGTCCGACA
GCGCCAAGGACTCGGACAGCGCAGGCGAGGCGGGCGCGCAGGCCTCCAGCAAGCACCAGAAGCGCAAGAA
AAGGCGGAAACGGCAAAAGGGCGGCAGCGCCAGCCGCCGGCGCCTGTCCAGCGCGTCGAGCCCAGGCGGC
CTGGACGCGGGCCTGGTGGAGCCCCCGCGGCTGCTGTCCTCCCCCAACAGTGCCTCGGTGCTCAAGATCA
AGACGGAGATCTCAGAACCCATCAATTTCGACAATGACAGCAGCATCTGGAACTACCCGCCCAACCGGGA
GATCTCCAGGAACGAGTCCCCCTACAGCATGACCAAGCCCCCCAGCTCTGAGCACTTCCCGTCCCCGCAG
GGCGGCGGCGGTGGGGGTGGCGGTGGCGGGGGGCTGCACGTGGCCATTCCCGACTCGGTCCTCACCCCGC
CCGGCGCCGACGGCGCGGCCGCCCGCAAGACTCAGTTCGGCGCCTCGGCCACCGCGGCCCTGGCCCCCGT
CGCCTCCGACCCGCTGTCACCCCCGCTCTCGGCGTCCCCGCGGGACAAGCACCCCGGGAACGGCGGCGGG
GGCGGGGGCGGGGGCGGCGGCGCGGGGGGCGGCGGCCCCAGCGCGTCCAACTCCTTGCTGTACACTGGGG
ACCTGGAGGCGCTGCAGAGGTTGCAGGCGGGCAACGTCGTGCTCCCGCTGGTGCACAGGGTGACCGGGAC
CCTGGCCGCCACCAGCACGGCCGCGCAGAGGGTCTACACCACGGGCACCATCCGCTACGCGCCCGCCGAG
GTGACCCTGGCCATGCAGAGCAACCTGCTGCCCAACGCGCACGCTGTTAACTTCGTGGACGTTAACAGCC
CCGGCTTTGGCCTCGACCCCAAGACGCCCATGGAGATGCTCTACCACCACGTGCACCGGCTCAACATGTC
AGGACCGTTCGGCGGCGCAGTGAGCGCAGCTAGCCTGACGCAGATGCCCGCCGGCAACGTGTTCACCACG
GCCGAGGGACTCTTCTCCACGCTGCCCTTCCCCGTCTACAGCAACGGCATCCACGCGGCACAGACTCTGG
AGCGCAAGGAGGACTAGTAATGAACTAGTCCGTAACTTGAAAGTATTTCGATTTCTTGGCTTTATATATC
TTGTGGAAAGGACGACTATGGATTTGGGCTGTCGGAGCGACGCGTTAAGTCGACAATCAACCTCTGGATT
ACAAAATTTGTGAAAGATTGACTGGTATTCTTAACTATGTTGCTCCTTTTACGCTATGTGGATACGCTGC
TTTAATGCCTTTGTATCATGCTATTGCTTCCCGTATGGCTTTCATTTTCTCCTCCTTGTATAAATCCTGG
TTGCTGTCTCTTTATGAGGAGTTGTGGCCCGTTGTCAGGCAACGTGGCGTGGTGTGCACTGTGTTTGCTG
ACGCAACCCCCACTGGTTGGGGCATTGCCACCACCTGTCAGCTCCTTTCCGGGACTTTCGCTTTCCCCCT
CCCTATTGCCACGGCGGAACTCATCGCCGCCTGCCTTGCCCGCTGCTGGACAGGGGCTCGGCTGTTGGGC
ACTGACAATTCCGTGGTGTTGTCGGGGAAATCATCGTCCTTTCCTTGGCTGCTCGCCTGTGTTGCCACCT
GGATTCTGCGCGGGACGTCCTTCTGCTACGTCCCTTCGGCCCTCAATCCAGCGGACCTTCCTTCCCGCGG
CCTGCTGCCGGCTCTGCGGCCTCTTCCGCGTCTTCGCCTTCGCCCTCAGACGAGTCGGATCTCCCTTTGG
GCCGCCTCCCCGCGTCGACTTTAAGACCAATGACTTACAAGGCAGCTGTAGATCTTAGCCACTTTTTAAA
AGAAAAGGGGGGACTGGAAGGGCTAATTCACTCCCAACGAAGACAAGATCTGCTTTTTGCTTGTACTGGG
TCTCTCTGGTTAGACCAGATCTGAGCCTGGGAGCTCTCTGGCTAACTAGGGAACCCACTGCTTAAGCCTC
AATAAAGCTTGCCTTGAGTGCTTCAAGTAGTGTGTGCCCGTCTGTTGTGTGACTCTGGTAACTAGAGATC
CCTCAGACCCTTTTAGTCAGTGTGGAAAATCTCTAGCAGTACGTATAGTAGTTCATGTCATCTTATTATT
CAGTATTTATAACTTGCAAAGAAATGAATATCAGAGAGTGAGAGGAACTTGTTTATTGCAGCTTATAATG
GTTACAAATAAAGCAATAGCATCACAAATTTCACAAATAAAGCATTTTTTTCACTGCATTCTAGTTGTGG
TTTGTCCAAACTCATCAATGTATCTTATCATGTCTGGCTCTAGCTATCCCGCCCCTAACTCCGCCCATCC
CGCCCCTAACTCCGCCCAGTTCCGCCCATTCTCCGCCCCATGGCTGACTAATTTTTTTTATTTATGCAGA
GGCCGAGGCCGCCTCGGCCTCTGAGCTATTCCAGAAGTAGTGAGGAGGCTTTTTTGGAGGCCTAGGGACG
TACCCAATTCGCCCTATAGTGAGTCGTATTACGCGCGCTCACTGGCCGTCGTTTTACAACGTCGTGACTG
GGAAAACCCTGGCGTTACCCAACTTAATCGCCTTGCAGCACATCCCCCTTTCGCCAGCTGGCGTAATAGC
GAAGAGGCCCGCACCGATCGCCCTTCCCAACAGTTGCGCAGCCTGAATGGCGAATGGG
[124 nt withheld, positions 8459-8582]
C
[91 nt withheld, positions 8584-8674]
A
[49 nt withheld, positions 8676-8724]
CCTTTGACGTTGGAGTCCACGTTCTTT
[37 nt withheld, positions 8752-8788]
ACCCTATCTCGGTCTATTCTTTTGATTTATAAGGGATTTTGCCGATTTCGGCCTATTGGTTAAAAAATGA
GCTGATTTAACAAAAATTTAACGCGAATTTTAACAAAATATTAACGCTTACAATTTAGGTGGCACTTTTC
GGGGAAATGTGCGCGGAACCCCTATTTGTTTATTTTTCTAAATACATTCAAATATGTATCCGCTCATGAG
ACAATAACCCTGATAAATGCTTCAATAATATTGAAAAAGGAAGAGTATGAGTATTCAACATTTCCGTGTC
GCCCTTATTCCCTTTTTTGCGGCATTTTGCCTTCCTGTTTTTGCTCACCCAGAAACGCTGGTGAAAGTAA
AAGATGCTGAAGATCAGTTGGGTGCACGAGTGGGTTACATCGAACTGGATCTCAACAGCGGTAAGATCCT
TGAGAGTTTTCGCCCCGAAGAACGTTTTCCAATGATGAGCACTTTTAAAGTTCTGCTATGTGGCGCGGTA
TTATCCCGTATTGACGCCGGGCAAGAGCAACTCGGTCGCCGCATACACTATTCTCAGAATGACTTGGTTG
AGTACTCACCAGTCACAGAAAAGCATCTTACGGATGGCATGACAGTAAGAGAATTATGCAGTGCTGCCAT
AACCATGAGTGATAACACTGCGGCCAACTTACTTCTGACAACGATCGGAGGACCGAAGGAGCTAACCGCT
TTTTTGCACAACATGGGGGATCATGTAACTCGCCTTGATCGTTGGGAACCGGAGCTGAATGAAGCCATAC
CAAACGACGAGCGTGACACCACGATGCCTGTAGCAATGGCAACAACGTTGCGCAAACTATTAACTGGCGA
ACTACTTACTCTAGCTTCCCGGCAACAATTAATAGACTGGATGGAGGCGGATAAAGTTGCAGGACCACTT
CTGCGCTCGGCCCTTCCGGCTGGCTGGTTTATTGCTGATAAATCTGGAGCCGGTGAGCGTGGGTCTCGCG
GTATCATTGCAGCACTGGGGCCAGATGGTAAGCCCTCCCGTATCGTAGTTATCTACACGACGGGGAGTCA
GGCAACTATGGATGAACGAAATAGACAGATCGCTGAGATAGGTGCCTCACTGATTAAGCATTGGTAACTG
TCAGACCAAGTTTACTCATATATACTTTAGATTGATTTAAAACTTCATTTTTAATTTAAAAGGATCTAGG
TGAAGATCCTTTTTGATAATCTCATGACCAAAATCCCTTAACGTGAGTTTTCGTTCCACTGAGCGTCAGA
CCCCGTAGAAAAGATCAAAGGATCTTCTTGAGATCCTTTTTTTCTGCGCGTAATCTGCTGCTTGCAAACA
AAAAAACCACCGCTACCAGCGGTGGTTTGTTTGCCGGATCAAGAGCTACCAACTCTTTTTCCGAAGGTAA
CTGGCTTCAGCAGAGCGCAGATACCAAATACTGTTCTTCTAGTGTAGCCGTAGTTAGGCCACCACTTCAA
GAACTCTGTAGCACCGCCTACATACCTCGCTCTGCTAATCCTGTTACCAGTGGCTGCTGCCAGTGGCGAT
AAGTCGTGTCTTACCGGGTTGGACTCAAGACGATAGTTACCGGATAAGGCGCAGCGGTCGGGCTGAACGG
GGGGTTCGTGCACACAGCCCAGCTTGGAGCGAACGACCTACACCGAACTGAGATACCTACAGCGTGAGCT
ATGAGAAAGCGCCACGCTTCCCGAAGGGAGAAAGGCGGACAGGTATCCGGTAAGCGGCAGGGTCGGAACA
GGAGAGCGCACGAGGGAGCTTCCAGGGGGAAACGCCTGGTATCTTTATAGTCCTGTCGGGTTTCGCCACC
TCTGACTTGAGCGTCGATTTTTGTGATGCTCGTCAGGGGGGCGGAGCCTATGGAAAAACGCCAGCAACGC
GGCCTTTTTACGGTTCCTGGCCTTTTGCTGGCCTTTTGCTCACATGTTCTTTCCTGCGTTATCCCCTGAT
TCTGTGGATAACCGTATTACCGCCTTTGAGTGAGCTGATACCGCTCGCCGCAGCCGAACGACCGAGCGCA
GCGAGTCAGTGAGCGAGGAAGCGGAAGAGCGCCCAATACGCAAACCGCCTCTCCCCGCGCGTTGGCCGAT
TCATTAATGCAGCTGGCACGACAGGTTTCCCGACTGGAAAGCGGGCAGTGAGCGCAACGCAATTAATGTG
AGTTAGCTCACTCATTAGGCACCCCAGGCTTTACACTTTATGCTTCCGGCTCGTATGTTGTGTGGAATTG
TGAGCGGATAACAATTTCACACAGGAAACAGCTATGACCATGATTACGCCAAGCGCGCAATTAACCCTCA
CTAAAGGGAACAAAAGCTGGAGCTGCAAGC
