>Addgene plasmid #144323 | TFORF2023 | depositor partial sequence | sequence record 285084 | Insert
ACCGCCACCATGGCGCCCACCAAGCCCAGCTTTCAGCAGGATCCTTCCAGGCGAGAACGTTTACAAGCAT
TGAGAAAGGAGAAATCCCGAGATGCTGCTCGCTCCCGCCGGGGAAAAGAAAACTTTGAGTTCTATGAATT
GGCCAAGTTGTTGCCTCTTCCTGCAGCCATTACCAGCCAGCTCGACAAGGCATCCATCATTCGACTTACA
ATTAGCTATCTGAAAATGAGGGACTTTGCTAACCAGGGGGACCCTCCGTGGAACTTGCGAATGGAAGGCC
CTCCACCTAACACATCAGTAAAAGGGATACAAATGTGGAAATCTGAACTCTGCATGAGAAAGACACCATG
TGAAGTTATAGGTGCACAGCGAAGGAGAAGCCCCAGTGCACTAGCCATTGAAGTATTTGAAGCACATTTG
GGAAGCCACATTTTGCAGTCCCTGGATGGCTTTGTATTTGCACTAAATCAGGAAGGAAAATTTTTGTACA
TTTCCGAAACAGTCTCCATCTACCTAGGCCTCTCACAAGTGGAGCTGACAGGCAGCAGTGTCTTTGACTA
TGTCCACCCCGGAGATCACGTGGAGATGGCTGAGCAGCTGGGCATGAAGCTCCCCCCTGGGCGGGGTCTC
CTGTCACAGGGCACTGCTGAGGACGGAGCCAGCTCAGCATCTTCCTCCTCTCAGTCGGAGACCCCCGAGC
CAGTGGAGTCAACCAGCCCCAGTCTGCTAACCACTGACAACACTCTTGAGCGTTCCTTTTTCATCCGAAT
GAAATCTACTCTGACCAAACGCGGTGTGCACATCAAATCATCAGGATATAAGGTGATTCACATAACAGGC
CGGCTACGCCTGAGAGTGTCGCTGTCCCACGGGAGGACCGTCCCCAGCCAAATCATGGGTCTCGTGGTTG
TTGCGCATGCCTTGCCTCCCCCTACGATCAATGAAGTCAGAATTGACTGCCATATGTTCGTCACTCGAGT
AAATATGGACCTCAATATCATTTACTGTGAAAATAGGATTAGTGATTATATGGATCTGACCCCTGTAGAT
ATCGTAGGGAAGAGATGCTACCACTTCATCCATGCTGAAGACGTGGAGGGCATCAGGCACAGTCACTTGG
ACTTGCTGAATAAGGGTCAGTGTGTGACAAAGTACTATCGCTGGATGCAGAAGAACGGAGGATATATTTG
GATACAGTCCAGTGCCACCATAGCTATTAATGCCAAGAATGCAAATGAAAAGAATATCATCTGGGTGAAT
TACCTTCTTAGCAATCCTGAGTACAAGGACACACCCATGGACATCGCACAGCTCCCCCATCTGCCGGAGA
AAACTTCCGAATCCTCGGAGACATCCGACTCTGAGTCAGACTCTAAAGACACCTCAGGTATTACAGAGGA
CAACGAGAACTCCAAGTCCGACGAGAAGGGGAACCAGTCCGAGAACAGCGAAGACCCGGAGCCCGACCGG
AAGAAGTCGGGCAACGCGTGTGACAACGACATGAACTGCAACGACGACGGCCACAGCTCCAGTAACCCGG
ACAGCCGCGACAGCGACGACAGCTTCGAGCACTCGGACTTTGAGAACCCCAAGGCGGGCGAGGACGGCTT
CGGTGCTCTGGGCGCGATGCAGATCAAGGTGGAGCGCTACGTGGAGAGCGAGTCGGACCTGCGGCTGCAG
AACTGCGAGTCACTCACGTCCGACAGCGCCAAGGACTCGGACAGCGCAGGCGAGGCGGGCGCGCAGGCCT
CCAGCAAGCACCAGAAGCGCAAGAAAAGGCGGAAACGGCAAAAGGGCGGCAGCGCCAGCCGCCGGCGCCT
GTCCAGCGCGTCGAGCCCAGGCGGCCTGGACGCGGGCCTGGTGGAGCCCCCGCGGCTGCTGTCCTCCCCC
AACAGTGCCTCGGTGCTCAAGATCAAGACGGAGATCTCAGAACCCATCAATTTCGACAATGACAGCAGCA
TCTGGAACTACCCGCCCAACCGGGAGATCTCCAGGAACGAGTCCCCCTACAGCATGACCAAGCCCCCCAG
CTCTGAGCACTTCCCGTCCCCGCAGGGCGGCGGCGGTGGGGGTGGCGGTGGCGGGGGGCTGCACGTGGCC
ATTCCCGACTCGGTCCTCACCCCGCCCGGCGCCGACGGCGCGGCCGCCCGCAAGACTCAGTTCGGCGCCT
CGGCCACCGCGGCCCTGGCCCCCGTCGCCTCCGACCCGCTGTCACCCCCGCTCTCGGCGTCCCCGCGGGA
CAAGCACCCCGGGAACGGCGGCGGGGGCGGGGGCGGGGGCGGCGGCGCGGGGGGCGGCGGCCCCAGCGCG
TCCAACTCCTTGCTGTACACTGGGGACCTGGAGGCGCTGCAGAGGTTGCAGGCGGGCAACGTCGTGCTCC
CGCTGGTGCACAGGGTGACCGGGACCCTGGCCGCCACCAGCACGGCCGCGCAGAGGGTCTACACCACGGG
CACCATCCGCTACGCGCCCGCCGAGGTGACCCTGGCCATGCAGAGCAACCTGCTGCCCAACGCGCACGCT
GTTAACTTCGTGGACGTTAACAGCCCCGGCTTTGGCCTCGACCCCAAGACGCCCATGGAGATGCTCTACC
ACCACGTGCACCGGCTCAACATGTCAGGACCGTTCGGCGGCGCAGTGAGCGCAGCTAGCCTGACGCAGAT
GCCCGCCGGCAACGTGTTCACCACGGCCGAGGGACTCTTCTCCACGCTGCCCTTCCCCGTCTACAGCAAC
GGCATCCACGCGGCACAGACTCTGGAGCGCAAGGAGGACTAGTAATGAACTAGTCCGTAACTTGAAAGTA
TTTCGATTTCTTGGCTTTATATATCTTGTGGAAAGGACGACTATGGATTTGGGCTGTCGGAGCG
