>Addgene plasmid #144323 | TFORF2023 | depositor partial sequence | sequence record 285085 | Barcode
CTATGGATTTGGGCTGTCGGAGCG
